>Addgene plasmid #194860 | eGFP-RAPH1-F1 | addgene full sequence | sequence record 388854 | Addgene NGS Result
GACGGATCGGGAGATCTCCCGATCCCCTATGGTGCACTCTCAGTACAATCTGCTCTGATGCCGCATAGTT
AAGCCAGTATCTGCTCCCTGCTTGTGTGTTGGAGGTCGCTGAGTAGTGCGCGAGCAAAATTTAAGCTACA
ACAAGGCAAGGCTTGACCGACAATTGCATGAAGAATCTGCTTAGGGTTAGGCGTTTTGCGCTGCTTCGCG
ATGTACGGGCCAGATATACGCGTTGACATTGATTATTGACTAGTTATTAATAGTAATCAATTACGGGGTC
ATTAGTTCATAGCCCATATATGGAGTTCCGCGTTACATAACTTACGGTAAATGGCCCGCCTGGCTGACCG
CCCAACGACCCCCGCCCATTGACGTCAATAATGACGTATGTTCCCATAGTAACGCCAATAGGGACTTTCC
ATTGACGTCAATGGGTGGAGTATTTACGGTAAACTGCCCACTTGGCAGTACATCAAGTGTATCATATGCC
AAGTACGCCCCCTATTGACGTCAATGACGGTAAATGGCCCGCCTGGCATTATGCCCAGTACATGACCTTA
TGGGACTTTCCTACTTGGCAGTACATCTACGTATTAGTCATCGCTATTACCATGGTGATGCGGTTTTGGC
AGTACATCAATGGGCGTGGATAGCGGTTTGACTCACGGGGATTTCCAAGTCTCCACCCCATTGACGTCAA
TGGGAGTTTGTTTTGGCACCAAAATCAACGGGACTTTCCAAAATGTCGTAACAACTCCGCCCCATTGACG
CAAATGGGCGGTAGGCGTGTACGGTGGGAGGTCTATATAAGCAGAGCTCTCTGGCTAACTAGAGAACCCA
CTGCTTACTGGCTTATCGAAATTAATACGACTCACTATAGGGAGACCCAAGCTGGCTAGCGTTTAAACTT
AAGCTTGCCACCATGAGCAAGGGCGAGGAGCTGTTCACCGGGGTGGTGCCCATCCTGGTCGAGCTGGACG
GCGACGTAAACGGCCACAAGTTCAGCGTGTCCGGCGAGGGCGAGGGCGATGCCACCTACGGCAAGCTGAC
CCTGAAGTTCATCTGCACCACCGGCAAGCTGCCCGTGCCCTGGCCCACCCTCGTGACCACCCTGACCTAC
GGCGTGCAGTGCTTCAGCCGCTACCCCGACCACATGAAGCAGCACGACTTCTTCAAGTCCGCCATGCCCG
AAGGCTACGTCCAGGAGCGCACCATCTTCTTCAAGGACGACGGCAACTACAAGACCCGCGCCGAGGTGAA
GTTCGAGGGCGACACCCTGGTGAACCGCATCGAGCTGAAGGGCATCGACTTCAAGGAGGACGGCAACATC
CTGGGGCACAAGCTGGAGTACAACTACAACAGCCACAACGTCTATATCATGGCCGACAAGCAGAAGAACG
GCATCAAGGTGAACTTCAAGATCCGCCACAACATCGAGGACGGCAGCGTGCAGCTCGCCGACCACTACCA
GCAGAACACCCCCATCGGCGACGGCCCCGTGCTGCTGCCCGACAACCACTACCTGAGCACCCAGTCCGCC
CTGAGCAAAGACCCCAACGAGAAGCGCGATCACATGGTCCTGCTGGAGTTCGTGACCGCCGCCGGGATCA
CTCACGGCATGGACGAGCTGTACAAGGGTACCGAGCTCGGATCCATGGAGCAGCTATCAGATGAAGAAAT
TGATCATGGTGCTGAAGAAGACAGTGACAAGGAAGATCAGGACCTGGACAAAATGTTTGGAGCCTGGCTT
GGAGAACTAGACAAACTCACTCAGAGTTTGGATTCTGACAAGCCCATGGAACCAGTAAAAAGATCTCCTC
TTCGCCAGGAAACAAACATGGCCAACTTTTCTTACCGCTTCTCCATATACAACTTGAATGAAGCTCTGAA
TCAGGGAGAGACTGTGGATCTGGATGCCTTGATGGCTGATCTTTGCTCTATAGAGCAGGAGCTCAGCAGC
ATTGGTTCAGGAAACAGTAAGCGTCAAATCACAGAAACGAAAGCTACTCAGAAATTGCCTGTTAGCCGAC
ATACATTGAAACATGGCACCTTGAAAGGATTATCTTCTTCATCTAATAGGATAGCTAAACCTTCCCATGC
CAGCTACTCCTTGGACGACGTCACTGCACAGTTAGAACAGGCCTCTTTGAGTATGGATGAGGCTGCTCAG
CAATCTGTACTAGAAGATACTAAACCCTTAGTAACTAATCAGCACAGAAGAACCGCGTCAGCAGGCACAG
TGAGTGATGCTGAAGTACACTCTATTAGTAATTCCTCCCATTCCAGCATCACTTCCGCAGCCTCCAGCAT
GGACTCTTTGGATATTGATAAAGTAACACGCCCTCAAGAGCTGGATTTGACACATCAAGGGCAGCCAATT
ACTGAGGAAGAACAGGCAGCAAAATTGAAAGCTGAGAAGATCAGAGTTGCCCTAGAGAAAATTAAAGAGG
CACAAGTGAAAAAGCTGGTGATCAGAGTCCACATGTCTGATGACAGTTCTAAAACAATGATGGTGGATGA
GAGGCAGACAGTAAGACAAGTACTGGATAACCTGATGGACAAATCCCACTGCGGTTATAGTTTAGACTGG
TCACTGGTAGAAACCGTTTCTGAATTACAAATGGAGAGAATCTTTGAAGACCATGAAAACTTGGTTGAAA
ATCTTCTTAATTGGACAAGAGATAGCCAAAACAAGCTTATATTTATGGAGCGTATAGAAAAATATGCACT
TTTCAAAAACCCACAGAATTATCTTTTGGGGAAAAAAGAAACAGCTGAGATGGCAGATAGAAACAAAGAA
GTCCTCTTGGAGGAATGTTTTTGTGGAAGTTCTGTAACTGTACCAGAAATTGAAGGAGTCCTTTGGTTGA
AGGATGATGGCAAGAAGTCCTGGAAAAAGCGTTATTTTCTCTTGCGAGCATCTGGTATCTACTATGTTCC
CAAAGGAAAAGCAAAGGTCTCTCGGGATCTGGTGTGCTTTCTCCAGCTGGATCATGTCAACGTTTATTAT
GGCCAGGACTATCGGAACAAATACAAAGCACCTACAGACTATTGTCTGGTGCTGAAGCATCCACAAATCC
AGAAGAAATCTCAATATATCAAATACCTTTGTTGTGATGATGTGAGGACACTGCATCAGTGGGTCAATGG
GTTCCGCATTGCAAAGTATGGGAAGCAGCTCTATATGAACTACCAAGAAGCCTTGAAGAGGACAGAGTCA
GCCTATGATTGGACTTCCTTATCCAGCTCCAGCATTAAATAGCTCGAGTCTAGAGGGCCCGTTTAAACCC
GCTGATCAGCCTCGACTGTGCCTTCTAGTTGCCAGCCATCTGTTGTTTGCCCCTCCCCCGTGCCTTCCTT
GACCCTGGAAGGTGCCACTCCCACTGTCCTTTCCTAATAAAATGAGGAAATTGCATCGCATTGTCTGAGT
AGGTGTCATTCTATTCTGGGGGGTGGGGTGGGGCAGGACAGCAAGGGGGAGGATTGGGAAGACAATAGCA
GGCATGCTGGGGATGCGGTGGGCTCTATGGCTTCTGAGGCGGAAAGAACCAGCTGGGGCTCTAGGGGGTA
TCCCC
[124 nt withheld, positions 3576-3699]
C
[91 nt withheld, positions 3701-3791]
A
[49 nt withheld, positions 3793-3841]
CCTTTGACGTTGGAGTCCACGTTCTTT
[37 nt withheld, positions 3869-3905]
ACCCTATCTCGGTCTATTCTTTTGATTTATAAGGGATTTTGCCGATTTCGGCCTATTGGTTAAAAAATGA
GCTGATTTAACAAAAATTTAACGCGAATTAATTCTGTGGAATGTGTGTCAGTTAGGGTGTGGAAAGTCCC
CAGGCTCCCCAGCAGGCAGAAGTATGCAAAGCATGCATCTCAATTAGTCAGCAACCAGGTGTGGAAAGTC
CCCAGGCTCCCCAGCAGGCAGAAGTATGCAAAGCATGCATCTCAATTAGTCAGCAACCATAGTCCCGCCC
CTAACTCCGCCCATCCCGCCCCTAACTCCGCCCAGTTCCGCCCATTCTCCGCCCCATGGCTGACTAATTT
TTTTTATTTATGCAGAGGCCGAGGCCGCCTCTGCCTCTGAGCTATTCCAGAAGTAGTGAGGAGGCTTTTT
TGGAGGCCTAGGCTTTTGCAAAAAGCTCCCGGGAGCTTGTATATCCATTTTCGGATCTGATCAAGAGACA
GGATGAGGATCGTTTCGCATGATTGAACAAGATGGATTGCACGCAGGTTCTCCGGCCGCTTGGGTGGAGA
GGCTATTCGGCTATGACTGGGCACAACAGACAATCGGCTGCTCTGATGCCGCCGTGTTCCGGCTGTCAGC
GCAGGGGCGCCCGGTTCTTTTTGTCAAGACCGACCTGTCCGGTGCCCTGAATGAACTGCAGGACGAGGCA
GCGCGGCTATCGTGGCTGGCCACGACGGGCGTTCCTTGCGCAGCTGTGCTCGACGTTGTCACTGAAGCGG
GAAGGGACTGGCTGCTATTGGGCGAAGTGCCGGGGCAGGATCTCCTGTCATCTCACCTTGCTCCTGCCGA
GAAAGTATCCATCATGGCTGATGCAATGCGGCGGCTGCATACGCTTGATCCGGCTACCTGCCCATTCGAC
CACCAAGCGAAACATCGCATCGAGCGAGCACGTACTCGGATGGAAGCCGGTCTTGTCGATCAGGATGATC
TGGACGAAGAGCATCAGGGGCTCGCGCCAGCCGAACTGTTCGCCAGGCTCAAGGCGCGCATGCCCGACGG
CGAGGATCTCGTCGTGACCCATGGCGATGCCTGCTTGCCGAATATCATGGTGGAAAATGGCCGCTTTTCT
GGATTCATCGACTGTGGCCGGCTGGGTGTGGCGGACCGCTATCAGGACATAGCGTTGGCTACCCGTGATA
TTGCTGAAGAGCTTGGCGGCGAATGGGCTGACCGCTTCCTCGTGCTTTACGGTATCGCCGCTCCCGATTC
GCAGCGCATCGCCTTCTATCGCCTTCTTGACGAGTTCTTCTGAGCGGGACTCTGGGGTTCGAAATGACCG
ACCAAGCGACGCCCAACCTGCCATCACGAGATTTCGATTCCACCGCCGCCTTCTATGAAAGGTTGGGCTT
CGGAATCGTTTTCCGGGACGCCGGCTGGATGATCCTCCAGCGCGGGGATCTCATGCTGGAGTTCTTCGCC
CACCCCAACTTGTTTATTGCAGCTTATAATGGTTACAAATAAAGCAATAGCATCACAAATTTCACAAATA
AAGCATTTTTTTCACTGCATTCTAGTTGTGGTTTGTCCAAACTCATCAATGTATCTTATCATGTCTGTAT
ACCGTCGACCTCTAGCTAGAGCTTGGCGTAATCATGGTCATAGCTGTTTCCTGTGTGAAATTGTTATCCG
CTCACAATTCCACACAACATACGAGCCGGAAGCATAAAGTGTAAAGCCTGGGGTGCCTAATGAGTGAGCT
AACTCACATTAATTGCGTTGCGCTCACTGCCCGCTTTCCAGTCGGGAAACCTGTCGTGCCAGCTGCATTA
ATGAATCGGCCAACGCGCGGGGAGAGGCGGTTTGCGTATTGGGCGCTCTTCCGCTTCCTCGCTCACTGAC
TCGCTGCGCTCGGTCGTTCGGCTGCGGCGAGCGGTATCAGCTCACTCAAAGGCGGTAATACGGTTATCCA
CAGAATCAGGGGATAACGCAGGAAAGAACATGTGAGCAAAAGGCCAGCAAAAGGCCAGGAACCGTAAAAA
GGCCGCGTTGCTGGCGTTTTTCCATAGGCTCCGCCCCCCTGACGAGCATCACAAAAATCGACGCTCAAGT
CAGAGGTGGCGAAACCCGACAGGACTATAAAGATACCAGGCGTTTCCCCCTGGAAGCTCCCTCGTGCGCT
CTCCTGTTCCGACCCTGCCGCTTACCGGATACCTGTCCGCCTTTCTCCCTTCGGGAAGCGTGGCGCTTTC
TCATAGCTCACGCTGTAGGTATCTCAGTTCGGTGTAGGTCGTTCGCTCCAAGCTGGGCTGTGTGCACGAA
CCCCCCGTTCAGCCCGACCGCTGCGCCTTATCCGGTAACTATCGTCTTGAGTCCAACCCGGTAAGACACG
ACTTATCGCCACTGGCAGCAGCCACTGGTAACAGGATTAGCAGAGCGAGGTATGTAGGCGGTGCTACAGA
GTTCTTGAAGTGGTGGCCTAACTACGGCTACACTAGAAGAACAGTATTTGGTATCTGCGCTCTGCTGAAG
CCAGTTACCTTCGGAAAAAGAGTTGGTAGCTCTTGATCCGGCAAACAAACCACCGCTGGTAGCGGTGGTT
TTTTTGTTTGCAAGCAGCAGATTACGCGCAGAAAAAAAGGATCTCAAGAAGATCCTTTGATCTTTTCTAC
GGGGTCTGACGCTCAGTGGAACGAAAACTCACGTTAAGGGATTTTGGTCATGAGATTATCAAAAAGGATC
TTCACCTAGATCCTTTTAAATTAAAAATGAAGTTTTAAATCAATCTAAAGTATATATGAGTAAACTTGGT
CTGACAGTTACCAATGCTTAATCAGTGAGGCACCTATCTCAGCGATCTGTCTATTTCGTTCATCCATAGT
TGCCTGACTCCCCGTCGTGTAGATAACTACGATACGGGAGGGCTTACCATCTGGCCCCAGTGCTGCAATG
ATACCGCGAGACCCACGCTCACCGGCTCCAGATTTATCAGCAATAAACCAGCCAGCCGGAAGGGCCGAGC
GCAGAAGTGGTCCTGCAACTTTATCCGCCTCCATCCAGTCTATTAATTGTTGCCGGGAAGCTAGAGTAAG
TAGTTCGCCAGTTAATAGTTTGCGCAACGTTGTTGCCATTGCTACAGGCATCGTGGTGTCACGCTCGTCG
TTTGGTATGGCTTCATTCAGCTCCGGTTCCCAACGATCAAGGCGAGTTACATGATCCCCCATGTTGTGCA
AAAAAGCGGTTAGCTCCTTCGGTCCTCCGATCGTTGTCAGAAGTAAGTTGGCCGCAGTGTTATCACTCAT
GGTTATGGCAGCACTGCATAATTCTCTTACTGTCATGCCATCCGTAAGATGCTTTTCTGTGACTGGTGAG
TACTCAACCAAGTCATTCTGAGAATAGTGTATGCGGCGACCGAGTTGCTCTTGCCCGGCGTCAATACGGG
ATAATACCGCGCCACATAGCAGAACTTTAAAAGTGCTCATCATTGGAAAACGTTCTTCGGGGCGAAAACT
CTCAAGGATCTTACCGCTGTTGAGATCCAGTTCGATGTAACCCACTCGTGCACCCAACTGATCTTCAGCA
TCTTTTACTTTCACCAGCGTTTCTGGGTGAGCAAAAACAGGAAGGCAAAATGCCGCAAAAAAGGGAATAA
GGGCGACACGGAAATGTTGAATACTCATACTCTTCCTTTTTCAATATTATTGAAGCATTTATCAGGGTTA
TTGTCTCATGAGCGGATACATATTTGAATGTATTTAGAAAAATAAACAAATAGGGGTTCCGCGCACATTT
CCCCGAAAAGTGCCACCTGACGTC
Features (pLannotate 1.2.2; 21 found; start..end, strand, type, name):
     28..80      -  misc_feature   bom (fragment): basis of mobility region from pBR322
    235..614     +  enhancer       CMV enhancer: human cytomegalovirus immediate early enhancer
    615..818     +  promoter       CMV promoter: human cytomegalovirus (CMV) immediate early promoter
    814..847     +  LTR            5' LTR (truncated) (fragment): truncated 5' long terminal repeat (LTR) from HIV-1
    863..881     +  promoter       T7 promoter: promoter for bacteriophage T7 RNA polymerase
    923..1636    +  CDS            GFP (S65T): GFP (S65T) is a basic (constitutively fluorescent) green fluorescent protein published in 1995, derived from Aequorea victoria.
   1655..3319    +  CDS            RAPH1 (fragment): RAPH1_HUMAN - Also known as ALS2CR18, ALS2CR9, KIAA1681, LPD, PREL2, RMO1. Experimental evidence at protein level: Swiss-Prot protein existence level 1. Mediator of localized membrane signals. Implicated in the regulation of lamellipodial dynamics. Negatively regulates cell adhesion. From Homo sapiens (Human).
   3306..3530    +  polyA_signal   bGH poly(A) signal: bovine growth hormone polyadenylation signal
   3534..3555    +  promoter       SV40 promoter (fragment): SV40 enhancer and early promoter
   3576..4004    +  rep_origin     f1 ori (sequence partly withheld): f1 bacteriophage origin of replication; arrow indicates direction of (+) strand synthesis
   4018..4347    +  promoter       SV40 promoter: SV40 enhancer and early promoter
   4414..5205    +  CDS            neo: KKA2_KLEPN - Also known as kan, nptII. Experimental evidence at protein level: Swiss-Prot protein existence level 1. Resistance to kanamycin, neomycin, paromomycin, ribostamycin, butirosin and gentamicin B. From Klebsiella pneumoniae.
   5229..5387    +  CDS            ble (fragment): BLE_KLEPN - Experimental evidence at protein level: Swiss-Prot protein existence level 1. Binding protein with a strong affinity to the bleomycin family of antibiotics. Binds to CL990; an antimitotic-antibiotic compound. From Klebsiella pneumoniae.
   5382..5503    +  polyA_signal   SV40 poly(A) signal: SV40 polyadenylation signal
   5576..5592    -  protein_bind   lac operator: The lac repressor binds to the lac operator to inhibit transcription in E. coli. This inhibition can be relieved by adding lactose or isopropyl-β-D-thiogalactopyranoside (IPTG). lac repressor encoded by lacI
   5600..5630    -  promoter       lac promoter: promoter for the E. coli lac operon
   5645..5666    -  protein_bind   CAP binding site: CAP binding activates transcription in the presence of cAMP. E. coli catabolite activator protein
   5679..5771    -  CDS            lacI (fragment): lac repressor; lacI; The lac repressor binds to the lac operator to inhibit transcription in E. coli. This inhibition can be relieved by adding lactose or isopropyl-β-D-thiogalactopyranoside (IPTG).
   5954..6542    -  rep_origin     ori: high-copy-number ColE1/pMB1/pBR322/pUC origin of replication
   6713..7573    -  CDS            AmpR: β-lactamase; bla; confers resistance to ampicillin, carbenicillin, and related antibiotics
   7574..7678    -  promoter       AmpR promoter: bla
