[The description below was written by a language model from this plasmid's Addgene catalogue record and pLannotate feature annotations shown in this document.]
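Description:
eGFP-RAPH1-F1 is a mammalian expression plasmid built on the pcDNA3.1(+)-N-eGFP backbone, about 7.7 kb according to the full sequencing record. It expresses an N-terminal fragment of human RAPH1 (lamellipodin), amino acids 1–535, fused to eGFP. The fragment was made by gene synthesis and inserted between the BamHI and XhoI sites of the backbone. In bacteria the plasmid replicates from a high-copy ColE1/pUC-type origin and is selected with ampicillin through the β-lactamase gene and its native promoter. An f1 phage origin is also present, and short lac promoter/operator and lacI remnants are backbone carry-over.

The expression cassette is driven by the human CMV immediate-early enhancer and promoter. A T7 promoter lies just downstream and provides a sequencing primer site. The GFP open reading frame comes first (the automated annotation labels it GFP S65T, consistent with the eGFP tag on the backbone), followed after a short linker by the RAPH1 fragment, so the fluorescent tag sits at the N terminus of the fusion. Transcripts end at the bovine growth hormone polyadenylation signal. A separate cassette places the neomycin phosphotransferase gene under the SV40 early promoter with an SV40 poly(A) signal, which could allow G418 selection of stable transfectants. The small HIV-1 LTR and ble fragments in the table are probably annotation artefacts rather than functional elements.

The stated purpose is to express GFP-tagged RAPH1(1–535) in mammalian cells. The associated study concerns myosin-X-dependent recruitment of lamellipodin to filopodia tips, and the "F1" name suggests the plasmid is one of a set of lamellipodin fragments, though the record does not say so explicitly.
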