Addgene plasmid #194860: eGFP-RAPH1-F1
Purpose: Express the RAPH1 fragment (1-535) tagged to eGFP in mammalian cells.
Depositing lab: Guillaume Jacquemet. Publication: Myosin-X recruits lamellipodin to filopodia tips. Popovic A, Miihkinen M, Ghimire S, Saup R, Gronloh MLB, Ball NJ, Goult BT, Ivaska J, Jacquemet G. J Cell Sci. 2023 Mar 1;136(5):jcs260574. doi: 10.1242/jcs.260574. Epub 2023 Mar 2. PubMed 36861887.
Backbone
  Vector backbone: pcDNA3.1+N-eGFP
  Vector type: Mammalian Expression
Growth in bacteria
  Bacterial resistance: Ampicillin, 100 μg/mL
  Growth temperature: 37°C
  Growth strain: DH5alpha
  Copy number: High Copy
Gene/Insert
  Gene/Insert name: RAPH1 (alt name: Lamellipodin)
  Species: H. sapiens (human)
  Mutation: amino acids 1-535
  Entrez Gene: RAPH1 (a.k.a. ALS2CR18, ALS2CR9, LPD, PREL-2, PREL2, RMO1, RalGDS/AF-6)
  Promoter: CMV
  Tag / fusion protein: eGFP (N terminal on backbone)
  Cloning method: Restriction Enzyme; 5′ cloning site BamHI (unknown if destroyed); 3′ cloning site XhoI (unknown if destroyed)
  Sequencing primers: 5′ T7
Resource information
  A portion of this plasmid was derived from a plasmid made by: This vector was synthesized from GenScript. Briefly, the gene fragment was synthesized using gene synthesis and cloned into pcDNA3.1(+)-N-eGFP using the BamHI/XhoI sites.
Terms and licenses: Academic/Nonprofit Terms; Industry Terms: Not Available to Industry
How to cite: eGFP-RAPH1-F1 was a gift from Guillaume Jacquemet (Addgene plasmid # 194860 ; http://n2t.net/addgene:194860 ; RRID:Addgene_194860)
